Addgene plasmid #176737: pYCTK033
Purpose: The plasmid is part of a GG toolkit for cell-cell communication in S. cerevisiae. This plasmid is an L0 part plasmid and contains the Bar1 gene of Kazachstania naganishii (barrier part).
Depositing lab: Victor Sourjik. Depositing organization: Max Planck Institute for Terrestrial Microbiology. Publication: Construction of multicellular yeast networks using the communication toolkit with variable specificity and attenuation. Krink N, Loechner AC, Anders A, Kahnt J, Rensing S, Hochberg G, Sourjik V. bioRxiv 2021 10.1101/2021.09.27.462023.
Backbone
  Vector backbone: pYTK001
  Vector type: Synthetic Biology
Growth in bacteria
  Bacterial resistance: Chloramphenicol, 25 μg/mL
  Growth temperature: 37°C
  Growth strain: DH5alpha
  Copy number: Low Copy
Gene/Insert
  Gene/Insert name: bar1Kn
  Species: Kazachstania naganishii
  Mutation: Codon-optimized for expression in S. cerevisiae
  Cloning method: Restriction Enzyme; 5′ cloning site BsmBI (destroyed during cloning); 3′ cloning site BsmBI (destroyed during cloning)
  Sequencing primers: 5′ CCTGGCCTTTTGCTGGCC; 3′ CCAGTAATGACCTCAGAACTC
Terms and licenses: Academic/Nonprofit Terms; Industry Terms: Not Available to Industry
Depositor comments: The gene was codon-optimized for expression in S. cervisiae and cloned into the vector using Goden Gate. The plasmid is Golden Gate Cloning compatible. Please visit https://doi.org/10.1101/2021.09.27.462023 for bioRxiv preprint.
How to cite: pYCTK033 was a gift from Victor Sourjik (Addgene plasmid # 176737 ; http://n2t.net/addgene:176737 ; RRID:Addgene_176737)
