[The description below was written by a language model from this plasmid's Addgene catalogue record and pLannotate feature annotations shown in this document.]
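Description:
pYCTK033 is a level 0 (L0) part plasmid from a Golden Gate toolkit for engineering cell-cell communication in Saccharomyces cerevisiae. It is built on the pYTK001 part-entry backbone and is a small bacterial storage vector of about 3.4 kb, not a yeast expression plasmid. The annotated features are all backbone elements: a ColE1/pUC-type origin of replication, and a chloramphenicol acetyltransferase (cat) gene driven by its native promoter and followed by a lambda t0 terminator, which gives chloramphenicol selection in E. coli. The catalogue lists the plasmid as low copy, while the annotation software identifies the origin as a high-copy type, and the record does not resolve this discrepancy. No yeast origin, yeast selectable marker, promoter or terminator for the insert is annotated, as expected for a part that carries a coding sequence alone.

The payload is bar1Kn, the Bar1 gene of Kazachstania naganishii, codon-optimized for expression in S. cerevisiae. It was not detected by the automated annotation and presumably lies in the unannotated region of the sequence. Bar1 is known in yeast as a secreted protease that degrades alpha-factor mating pheromone, and the toolkit classes this gene as a "barrier" part, one that attenuates pheromone signals passing between cells. The gene was inserted by BsmBI Golden Gate cloning, which destroyed both BsmBI sites. The plasmid remains Golden Gate compatible, so the part can be combined with promoter, terminator and vector parts into transcription units. Such assemblies are intended for building multicellular yeast networks with adjustable signal specificity and attenuation.
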