Features (pLannotate 1.2.2; 4 found; start..end, strand, type, name):
   1690..1724    -  terminator     lambda t0 terminator: minimal transcription terminator from phage lambda (Scholtissek and Grosse, 1987)
   1798..2454    -  CDS            cat: CAT_ECOLX - Experimental evidence at protein level: Swiss-Prot protein existence level 1. This enzyme is an effector of chloramphenicol resistance in bacteria. From Escherichia coli. This protein is used as a marker in many commonly used cloning vectors, such as pACYC184.
   2455..2552    -  promoter       cat promoter: promoter of the E. coli cat gene encoding chloramphenicol acetyltransferase
   2636..3224    +  rep_origin     ori: high-copy-number ColE1/pMB1/pBR322/pUC origin of replication
>Addgene plasmid #176737 | pYCTK033 | addgene full sequence | sequence record 351576 | Addgene NGS Result
AAGTTTTGCTGGCTGCCATTTCCCCATTCTTGTCAATTTTGGTTGAATGTTCCCCATTGGCTTTGCCATC
CACTCATCAAAAGTTCTCCACCCAGTTGGCAAAGAGAAATCATTTGAAGTTTGATCTCCAATTTGAGGAT
GAAAGCTTTTATGCAACGACATTAAAGATCGGTGACCCACCACAAGAGATAACCGTTATTTTTGATTCAG
GTTCTGCTGACACATGGGTTATGTCTAGATATAATCCATTTTGTTTGTCCAGCTCTAACATTACGGCAAA
TGGACTAAAAACTCTCTATGATGGCAAGGCCATTATTCCCAAAGTTGATTGTTCTCAAATTAAAACCTAC
AATGCTAACAGGTCTACGTCTTTTCAAGAATTGAATAATGGGCGTTTTTACATTATTTATGGAGATAAAA
CATTTGCTGATGGTATTTGGGGTACCGAAACGTTCGAATTTGGTGGTGTGAAAATTCCTAACGTTCAATT
TGGCCTGGCAGATTACGCTACTACCCCAATTGGCGGCGTGCTGGGTATAGGTTTCCAAAGAAGGGAATCA
GTCAAAGGTTATACAAATGCACCAGAAGTATTCTATCCAAATTTTCCCCAGGTATTGAAAAATGAAGGTA
TCATCGACACTGTTGCTTATTCTCTGTCTTTGGGTCAATCGTCACATATTATGTTTGGGGCGATCGATAG
AAACTCATACATCGGAGATATGGTTACTTTCCCAATGATTAACATGTTCCCTAATGCTGTTAGCAAACCA
GCTACCCTTAGCATCACCATCCAGGGGCTCGGTGCTCAGAACAAGCAAGAGTGCAAATTTCAAACTTTTT
CTACAACCAAGTACCCTGCTTTGCTCGATTCTGGGTCGACGCTGATTTCTGCTCCAGTGGAAATCGCAGA
CAAAATGGCTGCTTTCATTGGGGCCCAATGGTCTGAAAGCGACGGAATATATACTTTAGAATGCCCAAAC
GACACGACCAATATTGATTATATTTTCGATTTTGGTGATATGAAATTCACATTGCCTCTAAGCAACTTGA
TTCTTCCATCCCAAGGCGGCAGTAATGTTTGTGGTTTCGGTTTGCAAAGGAGTGATAATGAGATCGTGTT
GGGCGATGTTTTTTTATGTTCGACTTTGGTAGTGTTTGACTTAGATCATTATCAAATATCTCTCGCCAAG
AGCAATCAAAAAAGTTCAGCAGAAGATATTGTTAATATACCAAGTGACGGTAAGATTCCAGGTGCCATCA
TTGCTAAGGCTGAAGCTTGGACCACCTATGAACCAATAACAGCCACAACCGACATGTTTGAAACTGAAAG
ATCTCATTGTGGCATCAGAAGTGCTACCTCTTCTGTTGTTAACTCAGCTAAAAGCTCTTTCACTAATGTC
AAGTCTGCAACTTGGGAAGTTGCCTCTAATACAACAATCAAATCTTCCGTTGAGTCATCGTCAAAATTAT
TTTTGAGCAAGGGATTTTCATCAATGTCAAACTCCAAAAAGACAGGAATTTCGACACATCCTCAACATGT
TAAGAGCTTGAGAGCTTCTAGTAGTATTATCTCAACAAACACTTCGCCCGTCGAAATGAGTAAAATAACT
ATTACTACTACGATTAGAGAAACCTCTGTAATTACAAGAACAGTTTGCGGTACTCAACCAGGATCCTGAG
ACCAGACCAATAAAAAACGCCCGGCGGCAACCGAGCGTTCTGAACAAATCCAGATGGAGTTCTGAGGTCA
TTACTGGATCTATCAACAGGAGTCCAAGCGAGCTCGATATCAAATTACGCCCCGCCCTGCCACTCATCGC
AGTACTGTTGTAATTCATTAAGCATTCTGCCGACATGGAAGCCATCACAAACGGCATGATGAACCTGAAT
CGCCAGCGGCATCAGCACCTTGTCGCCTTGCGTATAATATTTGCCCATGGTGAAAACGGGGGCGAAGAAG
TTGTCCATATTGGCCACGTTTAAATCAAAACTGGTGAAACTCACCCAGGGATTGGCTGAAACGAAAAACA
TATTCTCAATAAACCCTTTAGGGAAATAGGCCAGGTTTTCACCGTAACACGCCACATCTTGCGAATATAT
GTGTAGAAACTGCCGGAAATCGTCGTGGTATTCACTCCAGAGCGATGAAAACGTTTCAGTTTGCTCATGG
AAAACGGTGTAACAAGGGTGAACACTATCCCATATCACCAGCTCACCGTCTTTCATTGCCATACGAAATT
CCGGATGAGCATTCATCAGGCGGGCAAGAATGTGAATAAAGGCCGGATAAAACTTGTGCTTATTTTTCTT
TACGGTCTTTAAAAAGGCCGTAATATCCAGCTGAACGGTCTGGTTATAGGTACATTGAGCAACTGACTGA
AATGCCTCAAAATGTTCTTTACGATGCCATTGGGATATATCAACGGTGGTATATCCAGTGATTTTTTTCT
CCATTTTAGCTTCCTTAGCTCCTGAAAATCTCGATAACTCAAAAAATACGCCCGGTAGTGATCTTATTTC
ATTATGGTGAAAGTTGGAACCTCTTACGTGCCCGATCAATCATGACCAAAATCCCTTAACGTGAGTTTTC
GTTCCACTGAGCGTCAGACCCCGTAGAAAAGATCAAAGGATCTTCTTGAGATCCTTTTTTTCTGCGCGTA
ATCTGCTGCTTGCAAACAAAAAAACCACCGCTACCAGCGGTGGTTTGTTTGCCGGATCAAGAGCTACCAA
CTCTTTTTCCGAAGGTAACTGGCTTCAGCAGAGCGCAGATACCAAATACTGTTCTTCTAGTGTAGCCGTA
GTTAGGCCACCACTTCAAGAACTCTGTAGCACCGCCTACATACCTCGCTCTGCTAATCCTGTTACCAGTG
GCTGCTGCCAGTGGCGATAAGTCGTGTCTTACCGGGTTGGACTCAAGACGATAGTTACCGGATAAGGCGC
AGCGGTCGGGCTGAACGGGGGGTTCGTGCACACAGCCCAGCTTGGAGCGAACGACCTACACCGAACTGAG
ATACCTACAGCGTGAGCTATGAGAAAGCGCCACGCTTCCCGAAGGGAGAAAGGCGGACAGGTATCCGGTA
AGCGGCAGGGTCGGAACAGGAGAGCGCACGAGGGAGCTTCCAGGGGGAAACGCCTGGTATCTTTATAGTC
CTGTCGGGTTTCGCCACCTCTGACTTGAGCGTCGATTTTTGTGATGCTCGTCAGGGGGGCGGAGCCTATG
GAAAAACGCCAGCAACGCGGCCTTTTTACGGTTCCTGGCCTTTTGCTGGCCTTTTGCTCACATGTTCTTT
CCTGCGTTATCCCCTGATTCTGTGGATAACCGTAGTCGGTCTCATATGTTGTTGTTGTACGTCC
