>Addgene plasmid #176737 | pYCTK033 | depositor partial sequence | sequence record 342523 | bar1Kn
ATGTTGTTGTTGTACGTCCAAGTTTTGCTGGCTGCCATTTCCCCATTCTTGTCAATTTTGGTTGAATGTT
CCCCATTGGCTTTGCCATCCACTCATCAAAAGTTCTCCACCCAGTTGGCAAAGAGAAATCATTTGAAGTT
TGATCTCCAATTTGAGGATGAAAGCTTTTATGCAACGACATTAAAGATCGGTGACCCACCACAAGAGATA
ACCGTTATTTTTGATTCAGGTTCTGCTGACACATGGGTTATGTCTAGATATAATCCATTTTGTTTGTCCA
GCTCTAACATTACGGCAAATGGACTAAAAACTCTCTATGATGGCAAGGCCATTATTCCCAAAGTTGATTG
TTCTCAAATTAAAACCTACAATGCTAACAGGTCTACGTCTTTTCAAGAATTGAATAATGGGCGTTTTTAC
ATTATTTATGGAGATAAAACATTTGCTGATGGTATTTGGGGTACCGAAACGTTCGAATTTGGTGGTGTGA
AAATTCCTAACGTTCAATTTGGCCTGGCAGATTACGCTACTACCCCAATTGGCGGCGTGCTGGGTATAGG
TTTCCAAAGAAGGGAATCAGTCAAAGGTTATACAAATGCACCAGAAGTATTCTATCCAAATTTTCCCCAG
GTATTGAAAAATGAAGGTATCATCGACACTGTTGCTTATTCTCTGTCTTTGGGTCAATCGTCACATATTA
TGTTTGGGGCGATCGATAGAAACTCATACATCGGAGATATGGTTACTTTCCCAATGATTAACATGTTCCC
TAATGCTGTTAGCAAACCAGCTACCCTTAGCATCACCATCCAGGGGCTCGGTGCTCAGAACAAGCAAGAG
TGCAAATTTCAAACTTTTTCTACAACCAAGTACCCTGCTTTGCTCGATTCTGGGTCGACGCTGATTTCTG
CTCCAGTGGAAATCGCAGACAAAATGGCTGCTTTCATTGGGGCCCAATGGTCTGAAAGCGACGGAATATA
TACTTTAGAATGCCCAAACGACACGACCAATATTGATTATATTTTCGATTTTGGTGATATGAAATTCACA
TTGCCTCTAAGCAACTTGATTCTTCCATCCCAAGGCGGCAGTAATGTTTGTGGTTTCGGTTTGCAAAGGA
GTGATAATGAGATCGTGTTGGGCGATGTTTTTTTATGTTCGACTTTGGTAGTGTTTGACTTAGATCATTA
TCAAATATCTCTCGCCAAGAGCAATCAAAAAAGTTCAGCAGAAGATATTGTTAATATACCAAGTGACGGT
AAGATTCCAGGTGCCATCATTGCTAAGGCTGAAGCTTGGACCACCTATGAACCAATAACAGCCACAACCG
ACATGTTTGAAACTGAAAGATCTCATTGTGGCATCAGAAGTGCTACCTCTTCTGTTGTTAACTCAGCTAA
AAGCTCTTTCACTAATGTCAAGTCTGCAACTTGGGAAGTTGCCTCTAATACAACAATCAAATCTTCCGTT
GAGTCATCGTCAAAATTATTTTTGAGCAAGGGATTTTCATCAATGTCAAACTCCAAAAAGACAGGAATTT
CGACACATCCTCAACATGTTAAGAGCTTGAGAGCTTCTAGTAGTATTATCTCAACAAACACTTCGCCCGT
CGAAATGAGTAAAATAACTATTACTACTACGATTAGAGAAACCTCTGTAATTACAAGAACAGTTTGCGGT
ACTCAACCA
